Addgene plasmid #199792: TT lux sensor
Purpose: Synthetic gene circuit
Depositing lab: Timothy Lu. Depositing organization: Massachusetts Institute of Technology. Publication: Sub-1.4 cm(3) capsule for detecting labile inflammatory biomarkers in situ. Inda-Webb ME, Jimenez M, Liu Q, Phan NV, Ahn J, Steiger C, Wentworth A, Riaz A, Zirtiloglu T, Wong K, Ishida K, Fabian N, Jenkins J, Kuosmanen J, Madani W, McNally R, Lai Y, Hayward A, Mimee M, Nadeau P, Chandrakasan AP, Traverso G, Yazicigil RT, Lu TK. Nature. 2023 Aug;620(7973):386-392. doi: 10.1038/s41586-023-06369-x. Epub 2023 Jul 26. PubMed 37495692.
Backbone
  Vector backbone: pZS2
  Vector type: Synthetic Biology
Growth in bacteria
  Bacterial resistance: Ampicillin, 100 μg/mL
  Growth temperature: 37°C
  Growth strain: DH5alpha
  Copy number: Unknown
Gene/Insert
  Gene/Insert name: TT lux Sensor
  Species: Synthetic
  Cloning method: Gibson Cloning
Terms and licenses: Academic/Nonprofit Terms; Industry Terms: Not Available to Industry
Depositor comments: TT sensor validated in swine model. Please visit https://doi.org/10.1101/2022.02.16.480562 for bioRxiv preprint.
How to cite: TT lux sensor was a gift from Timothy Lu (Addgene plasmid # 199792 ; http://n2t.net/addgene:199792 ; RRID:Addgene_199792)
