[The description below was written by a language model from this plasmid's Addgene catalogue record and pLannotate feature annotations shown in this document.]
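Description:
TT lux sensor is a bacterial synthetic-biology plasmid built on the pZS2 backbone and carrying a synthetic gene circuit with a bioluminescent output. It replicates in E. coli from the low-copy pSC101 origin, which depends on the plasmid-encoded Rep101 (RepA) protein. Selection is by ampicillin, through a β-lactamase gene driven by its own promoter and closed by a lambda t0 terminator. The catalogue lists the copy number as unknown, although the annotated pSC101 origin is a low-copy replicon.

The main annotated payload is the complete Photorhabdus luminescens luxCDABE operon. LuxA and LuxB form the luciferase, while LuxC, LuxD and LuxE regenerate the long-chain aldehyde substrate, so cells emit light without any added substrate. An rrnB T1 terminator follows the operon. Upstream lies a separate unit that begins with a fragment of the strong constitutive J23119 promoter and ends in tandem rrnB T1 and T7Te terminators. The roughly 700 bp between them is unannotated, as are the short region immediately preceding luxC and several other stretches of the 11.3 kb sequence. This layout would fit a constitutively expressed regulator controlling an inducible promoter in front of lux. However, the record does not name the sensing protein or the responsive promoter, and it does not spell out the analyte abbreviated "TT".

The associated publication describes an ingestible capsule that detects labile inflammatory biomarkers in situ. The depositor notes that this sensor was validated in a swine model, which points to use as a whole-cell luminescent biosensor whose light output is read by miniaturised electronics in the gut.
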