Features (pLannotate 1.2.2; 15 found; start..end, strand, type, name):
     42..61      +  promoter       J23119(SpeI) promoter (fragment): bacterial promoter (Registry of Standard Biological Parts BBa J23119) modified to end with an SpeI site
    744..815     +  terminator     rrnB T1 terminator: transcription terminator T1 from the E. coli rrnB gene
    831..858     +  terminator     T7Te terminator: phage T7 early transcription terminator
   1084..2526    +  CDS            LuxC: LuxC fatty acid reductase; luxC; from the Photorhabdus luminescens bioluminescence operon
   2539..3462    +  CDS            LuxD: LuxD acyltransferase; luxD; from the Photorhabdus luminescens bioluminescence operon
   3511..4593    +  CDS            LuxA: LuxA luciferase subunit; luxA; from the Photorhabdus luminescens bioluminescence operon
   4608..5591    +  CDS            LuxB: LuxB luciferase subunit; luxB; from the Photorhabdus luminescens bioluminescence operon
   5770..6882    +  CDS            LuxE: LuxE; luxE; from the Photorhabdus luminescens bioluminescence operon
   6883..6904    -  misc_feature   MCS (fragment): pBluescript multiple cloning site
   6983..7069    +  terminator     rrnB T1 terminator: Escherichia coli rrnB; transcription terminator T1 from the E. coli rrnB gene
   7614..8564    -  CDS            Rep101: RepA protein needed for replication with the pSC101 origin; rep101
   8612..8834    -  rep_origin     pSC101 ori: low-copy replication origin that requires the Rep101 protein
   9678..9772    -  terminator     lambda t0 terminator: transcription terminator from phage lambda
   9802..10662   -  CDS            AmpR: β-lactamase; bla; confers resistance to ampicillin, carbenicillin, and related antibiotics
  10663..10766   -  promoter       AmpR promoter: bla
>Addgene plasmid #199792 | TT lux sensor | addgene full sequence | sequence record 391290 | Addgene NGS Result
ATAGGCGTATCACGAGGCCCTTTCGTCTTCACCTCGAGTTTACAGCTAGCTCAGTCCTAGGGACTGTGCT
AGCACCAAATATAGAGAATCACAAGGATCTATTCAATGAGCCTGGCGCTGCCGGTGTACCTGATTGACGA
CGATGACTCCGTTCGCCGTTCCCTGCGTTTCATGCTGGAAAGCTACGGCCTGAAAATCACTGACTTCGAT
TCTGCTGAAGCGTTCTTCACCGCGGTAGACCTGACCCTGCCGGGTTGCGCACTGGTGGACGTACGTATGC
CGGGCCTGAGCGGCCCACAGCTGCACCTGGAACTGGTGTCTAAGAACAGCCCGCTGGCCGTGATCTATCT
GACCGGTCACGGCGACGTTCCGATGGCGGTTGAAGCGCTGAAACTGGGTGCGGTAGATTTCTTTCAGAAA
CCTGCAGACGGCGCTAAACTGGCTGAAGCTGTGGTCAAAGCCCTGGAACACGCGAAAACCCACTACCAAG
ACAACCAGTACCTGGAAACCTATCAGGCTCTGACCCCACGTGAGCGCGAAATCCTGAACCTGATTGCGCA
AGGTCTGAAAAACCAGGAAATCGCGGACAACCTGTGCATTGCGATGCGCACCGTAGAAATCCACCGTGCG
AACCTGATGAAAGGTATGCAGGTGGGCAGCCTGGCAGAGATGATGCTGATTTACTCTCGTATCGCGGAGC
GTCTGCGCCTGGAAGATAACCGTTAATAATCTAGACCAGGCATCAAATAAAACGAAAGGCTCAGTCGAAA
GACTGGGCCTTTCGTTTTATCTGTTGTTTGTCGGTGAACGCTCTCTACTAGAGTCACACTGGCTCACCTT
CGGGTGGGCCTTTCTGCGTTTATAGTAAATCACTGCATAATTCGTGTCGCTCAAGGCGCACTCCCGTTCT
GGATAATGTTTTTTGCGCCGACATCATAACGGTTCTGGCAAATATTCTGAAATGAGCTGGTTAGCTAGTC
AATATTTGTTGCGCTAGATCAAATCCACGCCTGATATGTGGAAAACCACTATAGTTATGCCGCCTCGCCT
TTTACAGAATTCATTAAAGAGGAGAAAGGTACCATGACTAAAAAAATTTCATTCATTATTAACGGCCAGG
TTGAAATCTTTCCCGAAGGTGATGATTTAGTGCAATCCATTAATTTTGGTGATAATAGTGTTTACCTGCC
AATATTGAATGACTCTCATGTAAAAAACATTATTGATTGTAATGGAAATAACGAATTACGGTTGCATAAC
ATTGTCAATTTTCTCTATACGGTAGGGCAAAGATGGAAAAATGAAGAATACTCAAGACGCAGGACATACA
TTCGTGACTTAAAAAAATATATGGGATATTCAGAAGAAATGGCTAAGCTAGAGGCCAATTGGATATCTAT
GATTTTATGTTCTAAAGGCGGCCTTTATGATGTTGTAGAAAATGAACTTGGTTCTCGCCATATCATGGAT
GAATGGCTACCTCAGGATGAAAGTTATGTTCGGGCTTTTCCGAAAGGTAAATCTGTACATCTGTTGGCAG
GTAATGTTCCATTATCTGGGATCATGTCTATATTACGCGCAATTTTAACTAAGAATCAGTGTATTATAAA
AACATCGTCAACCGATCCTTTTACCGCTAATGCATTAGCGTTAAGTTTTATTGATGTAGACCCTAATCAT
CCGATAACGCGCTCTTTATCTGTTATATATTGGCCCCACCAAGGTGATACATCACTCGCAAAAGAAATTA
TGCAACATGCGGATGTTATTGTCGCTTGGGGAGGGCCAGATGCGATTAATTGGGCGGTAGAGCATGCGCC
ATCTTATGCTGATGTGATTAAATTTGGTTCTAAAAAGAGTCTTTGCATTATCGATAATCCTGTTGATTTG
ACGTCCGCAGCGACAGGTGCGGCTCATGATGTTTGTTTTTACGATCAGCGAGCTTGTTTTTCTGCCCAAA
ACATATATTACATGGGAAATCATTATGAGGAATTTAAGTTAGCGTTGATAGAAAAACTTAATCTATATGC
GCATATATTACCGAATGCCAAAAAAGATTTTGATGAAAAGGCGGCCTATTCTTTAGTTCAAAAAGAAAGC
TTGTTTGCTGGATTAAAAGTAGAGGTGGATATTCATCAACGTTGGATGATTATTGAGTCAAATGCAGGTG
TGGAATTTAATCAACCACTTGGCAGATGTGTGTACCTTCATCACGTCGATAATATTGAGCAAATATTGCC
TTATGTTCAAAAAAATAAGACGCAAACCATATCTATTTTTCCTTGGGAGTCATCATTTAAATATCGAGAT
GCGTTAGCATTAAAAGGTGCGGAAAGGATTGTAGAAGCAGGAATGAATAACATATTTCGAGTTGGTGGAT
CTCATGACGGAATGCGACCGTTGCAACGATTAGTGACATATATTTCTCATGAAAGGCCATCTAACTATAC
GGCTAAGGATGTTGCGGTTGAAATAGAACAGACTCGATTCCTGGAAGAAGATAAGTTCCTTGTATTTGTC
CCATAATAGGTAAAAAGTATGGAAAATGAATCAAAATATAAAACCATCGACCACGTTATTTGTGTTGAAG
GAAATAAAAAAATTCATGTTTGGGAAACGCTGCCAGAAGAAAACAGCCCAAAGAGAAAGAATGCCATTAT
TATTGCGTCTGGTTTTGCCCGCAGGATGGATCATTTTGCTGGTCTGGCGGAATATTTATCGCGGAATGGA
TTTCATGTGATCCGCTATGATTCGCTTCACCACGTTGGATTGAGTTCAGGGACAATTGATGAATTTACAA
TGTCTATAGGAAAGCAGAGCTTGTTAGCAGTGGTTGATTGGTTAACTACACGAAAAATAAATAACTTCGG
TATGTTGGCTTCAAGCTTATCTGCGCGGATAGCTTATGCAAGCCTATCTGAAATCAATGCTTCGTTTTTA
ATCACCGCAGTCGGTGTTGTTAACTTAAGATATTCTCTTGAAAGAGCTTTAGGGTTTGATTATCTCAGTC
TACCCATTAATGAATTGCCGAATAATCTAGATTTTGAAGGCCATAAATTGGGTGCTGAAGTCTTTGCGAG
AGATTGTCTTGATTTTGGTTGGGAAGATTTAGCTTCTACAATTAATAACATGATGTATCTTGATATACCG
TTTATTGCTTTTACTGCAAATAACGATAATTGGGTCAAGCAAGATGAAGTTATCACATTGTTATCAAATA
TTCGTAGTAATCGATGCAAGATATATTCTTTGTTAGGAAGTTCGCATGACTTGAGTGAAAATTTAGTGGT
CCTGCGCAATTTTTATCAATCGGTTACGAAAGCCGCTATCGCGATGGATAATGATCATCTGGATATTGAT
GTTGATATTACTGAACCGTCATTTGAACATTTAACTATTGCGACAGTCAATGAACGCCGAATGAGAATTG
AGATTGAAAATCAAGCAATTTCTCTGTCTTAAAATCTATTGAGATATTCTATCACTCAAATAGCAATATA
AGGACTCTCTATGAAATTTGGAAACTTTTTGCTTACATACCAACCTCCCCAATTTTCTCAAACAGAGGTA
ATGAAACGTTTGGTTAAATTAGGTCGCATCTCTGAGGAGTGTGGTTTTGATACCGTATGGTTACTGGAGC
ATCATTTCACGGAGTTTGGTTTGCTTGGTAACCCTTATGTCGCTGCTGCATATTTACTTGGCGCGACTAA
AAAATTGAATGTAGGAACTGCCGCTATTGTTCTTCCCACAGCCCATCCAGTACGCCAACTTGAAGATGTG
AATTTATTGGATCAAATGTCAAAAGGACGATTTCGGTTTGGTATTTGCCGAGGGCTTTACAACAAGGACT
TTCGCGTATTCGGCACAGATATGAATAACAGTCGCGCCTTAGCGGAATGCTGGTACGGGCTGATAAAGAA
TGGCATGACAGAGGGATATATGGAAGCTGATAATGAACATATCAAGTTCCATAAGGTAAAAGTAAACCCC
GCGGCGTATAGCAGAGGTGGCGCACCGGTTTATGTGGTGGCTGAATCAGCTTCGACGACTGAGTGGGCTG
CTCAATTTGGCCTACCGATGATATTAAGTTGGATTATAAATACTAACGAAAAGAAAGCACAACTTGAGCT
TTATAATGAAGTGGCTCAAGAATATGGGCACGATATTCATAATATCGACCATTGCTTATCATATATAACA
TCTGTAGATCATGACTCAATTAAAGCGAAAGAGATTTGCCGGAAATTTCTGGGGCATTGGTATGATTCTT
ATGTGAATGCTACGACTATTTTTGATGATTCAGACCAAACAAGAGGTTATGATTTCAATAAAGGGCAGTG
GCGTGACTTTGTATTAAAAGGACATAAAGATACTAATCGCCGTATTGATTACAGTTACGAAATCAATCCC
GTGGGAACGCCGCAGGAATGTATTGACATAATTCAAAAAGACATTGATGCTACAGGAATATCAAATATTT
GTTGTGGATTTGAAGCTAATGGAACAGTAGACGAAATTATTGCTTCCATGAAGCTCTTCCAGTCTGATGT
CATGCCATTTCTTAAAGAAAAACAACGTTCGCTATTATATTAGCTAAGGAGAAAGAAATGAAATTTGGAT
TGTTCTTCCTTAACTTCATCAATTCAACAACTGTTCAAGAACAAAGTATAGTTCGCATGCAGGAAATAAC
GGAGTATGTTGATAAGTTGAATTTTGAACAGATTTTAGTGTATGAAAATCATTTTTCAGATAATGGTGTT
GTCGGCGCTCCTCTGACTGTTTCTGGTTTTCTGCTCGGTTTAACAGAGAAAATTAAAATTGGTTCATTAA
ATCACATCATTACAACTCATCATCCTGTCCGCATAGCGGAGGAAGCTTGCTTATTGGATCAGTTAAGTGA
AGGGAGATTTATTTTAGGGTTTAGTGATTGCGAAAAAAAAGATGAAATGCATTTTTTTAATCGCCCGGTT
GAATATCAACAGCAACTATTTGAAGAGTGTTATGAAATCATTAACGATGCTTTAACAACAGGCTATTGTA
ATCCAGATAACGATTTTTATAGCTTCCCTAAAATATCTGTAAATCCCCATGCTTATACGCCAGGCGGACC
TCGGAAATATGTAACAGCAACCAGTCATCATATTGTTGAGTGGGCGGCCAAAAAAGGTATTCCTCTCATC
TTTAAGTGGGATGATTCTAATGATGTTAGATATGAATATGCTGAAAGATATAAAGCCGTTGCGGATAAAT
ATGACGTTGACCTATCAGAGATAGACCATCAGTTAATGATATTAGTTAACTATAACGAAGATAGTAATAA
AGCTAAACAAGAGACGCGTGCATTTATTAGTGATTATGTTCTTGAAATGCACCCTAATGAAAATTTCGAA
AATAAACTTGAAGAAATAATTGCAGAAAACGCTGTCGGAAATTATACGGAGTGTATAACTGCGGCTAAGT
TGGCAATTGAAAAGTGTGGTGCGAAAAGTGTATTGCTGTCCTTTGAACCAATGAATGATTTGATGAGCCA
AAAAAATGTAATCAATATTGTTGATGATAATATTAAGAAGTACCACATGGAATATACCTAATAGATTTCG
AGTTGCAGCGAGGCGGCAAGTGAACGAATCCCCAGGAGCATAGATAACTATGTGACTGGGGTGAGTGAAA
GCAGCCAACAAAGCAGCAGCTTGAAAGATGAAGGGTATAAAAGAGTATGACAGCAGTGCTGCCATACTTT
CTAATATTATCTTGAGGAGTAAAACAGGTATGACTTCATATGTTGATAAACAAGAAATTACAGCAAGCTC
AGAAATTGATGATTTGATTTTTTCGAGCGATCCATTAGTGTGGTCTTACGACGAGCAGGAAAAAATCAGA
AAGAAACTTGTGCTTGATGCATTTCGTAATCATTATAAACATTGTCGAGAATATCGTCACTACTGTCAGG
CACACAAAGTAGATGACAATATTACGGAAATTGATGACATACCTGTATTCCCAACATCGGTTTTTAAGTT
TACTCGCTTATTAACTTCTCAGGAAAACGAGATTGAAAGTTGGTTTACCAGTAGCGGCACGAATGGTTTA
AAAAGTCAGGTGGCGCGTGACAGATTAAGTATTGAGAGACTCTTAGGCTCTGTGAGTTATGGCATGAAAT
ATGTTGGTAGTTGGTTTGATCATCAAATAGAATTAGTCAATTTGGGACCAGATAGATTTAATGCTCATAA
TATTTGGTTTAAATATGTTATGAGTTTGGTGGAATTGTTATATCCTACGACATTTACCGTAACAGAAGAA
CGAATAGATTTTGTTAAAACATTGAATAGTCTTGAACGAATAAAAAATCAAGGGAAAGATCTTTGTCTTA
TTGGTTCGCCATACTTTATTTATTTACTCTGCCATTATATGAAAGATAAAAAAATCTCATTTTCTGGAGA
TAAAAGCCTTTATATCATAACCGGAGGCGGCTGGAAAAGTTACGAAAAAGAATCTCTGAAACGTGATGAT
TTCAATCATCTTTTATTTGATACTTTCAATCTCAGTGATATTAGTCAGATCCGAGATATATTTAATCAAG
TTGAACTCAACACTTGTTTCTTTGAGGATGAAATGCAGCGTAAACATGTTCCGCCGTGGGTATATGCGCG
AGCGCTTGATCCTGAAACGTTGAAACCTGTACCTGATGGAACGCCGGGGTTGATGAGTTATATGGATGCG
TCAGCAACCAGTTATCCAGCATTTATTGTTACCGATGATGTCGGGATAATTAGCAGAGAATATGGTAAGT
ATCCCGGCGTGCTCGTTGAAATTTTACGTCGCGTCAATACGAGGACGCAGAAAGGGTGTGCTTTAAGCTT
AACCGAAGCGTTTGATAGTTGAAAGCTTGATATCGAATTCCTGCCCAATTATTGAAGGGGAGCGGGAAAC
CGCTCCCCTTTTTTTGTTTCTGGTCTCCCCATGGTACGCGTGCTAGAGGCATCAAATAAAACGAAAGGCT
CAGTCGAAAGACTGGGCCTTTCGTTTTATCTGTTGTTTGTCGGTGAACGCTCTCCTGAGTAGGACAAATC
CGCCGCCCTAGACCTAGGGCCTAGGGTACGGGTTTTGCTGCCCGCAAACGGGCTGTTCTGGTGTTGCTAG
TTTGTTATCAGAATCGCAGATCCGGCTTCAGCCGGTTTGCCGGCTGAAAGCGCTATTTCTTCCAGAATTG
CCATGATTTTTTCCCCACGGGAGGCGTCACTGGCTCCCGTGTTGTCGGCAGCTTTGATTCGATAAGCAGC
ATCGCCTGTTTCAGGCTGTCTATGTGTGACTGTTGAGCTGTAACAAGTTGTCTCAGGTGTTCAATTTCAT
GTTCTAGTTGCTTTGTTTTACTGGTTTCACCTGTTCTATTAGGTGTTACATGCTGTTCATCTGTTACATT
GTCGATCTGTTCATGGTGAACAGCTTTGAATGCACCAAAAACTCGTAAAAGCTCTGATGTATCTATCTTT
TTTACACCGTTTTCATCTGTGCATATGGACAGTTTTCCCTTTGATATGTAACGGTGAACAGTTGTTCTAC
TTTTGTTTGTTAGTCTTGATGCTTCACTGATAGATACAAGAGCCATAAGAACCTCAGATCCTTCCGTATT
TAGCCAGTATGTTCTCTAGTGTGGTTCGTTGTTTTTGCGTGAGCCATGAGAACGAACCATTGAGATCATA
CTTACTTTGCATGTCACTCAAAAATTTTGCCTCAAAACTGGTGAGCTGAATTTTTGCAGTTAAAGCATCG
TGTAGTGTTTTTCTTAGTCCGTTATGTAGGTAGGAATCTGATGTAATGGTTGTTGGTATTTTGTCACCAT
TCATTTTTATCTGGTTGTTCTCAAGTTCGGTTACGAGATCCATTTGTCTATCTAGTTCAACTTGGAAAAT
CAACGTATCAGTCGGGCGGCCTCGCTTATCAACCACCAATTTCATATTGCTGTAAGTGTTTAAATCTTTA
CTTATTGGTTTCAAAACCCATTGGTTAAGCCTTTTAAACTCATGGTAGTTATTTTCAAGCATTAACATGA
ACTTAAATTCATCAAGGCTAATCTCTATATTTGCCTTGTGAGTTTTCTTTTGTGTTAGTTCTTTTAATAA
CCACTCATAAATCCTCATAGAGTATTTGTTTTCAAAAGACTTAACATGTTCCAGATTATATTTTATGAAT
TTTTTTAACTGGAAAAGATAAGGCAATATCTCTTCACTAAAAACTAATTCTAATTTTTCGCTTGAGAACT
TGGCATAGTTTGTCCACTGGAAAATCTCAAAGCCTTTAACCAAAGGATTCCTGATTTCCACAGTTCTCGT
CATCAGCTCTCTGGTTGCTTTAGCTAATACACCATAAGCATTTTCCCTACTGATGTTCATCATCTGAGCG
TATTGGTTATAAGTGAACGATACCGTCCGTTCTTTCCTTGTAGGGTTTTCAATCGTGGGGTTGAGTAGTG
CCACACAGCATAAAATTAGCTTGGTTTCATGCTCCGTTAAGTCATAGCGACTAATCGCTAGTTCATTTGC
TTTGAAAACAACTAATTCAGACATACATCTCAATTGGTCTAGGTGATTTTAATCACTATACCAATTGAGA
TGGGCTAGTCAATGATAATTACTAGTCCTTTTCCTTTGAGTTGTGGGTATCTGTAAATTCTGCTAGACCT
TTGCTGGAAAACTTGTAAATTCTGCTAGACCCTCTGTAAATTCCGCTAGACCTTTGTGTGTTTTTTTTGT
TTATATTCAAGTGGTTATAATTTATAGAATAAAGAAAGAATAAAAAAAGATAAAAAGAATAGATCCCAGC
CCTGTGTATAACTCACTACTTTAGTCAGTTCCGCAGTATTACAAAAGGATGTCGCAAACGCTGTTTGCTC
CTCTACAAAACAGACCTTAAAACCCTAAAGGCTTAAGTAGCACCCTCGCAAGCTCGGGCAAATCGCTGAA
TATTCCTTTTGTCTCCGACCATCAGGCACCTGAGTCGCTGTCTTTTTCGTGACATTCAGTTCGCTGCGCT
CACGGCTCTGGCAGTGAATGGGGGTAAATGGCACTACAGGCGCCTTTTATGGATTCATGCAAGGAAACTA
CCCATAATACAAGAAAAGCCCGTCACGGGCTTCTCAGGGCGTTTTATGGCGGGTCTGCTATGTGGTGCTA
TCTGACTTTTTGCTGTTCAGCAGTTCCTGCCCTCTGATTTTCCAGTCTGACCACTTCGGATTATCCCGTG
ACAGGTCAGACCTTAAAACCCTAAAGGCTTAAGTAGCACCCTCGCAAGCTCGGGCAAATCGCTGAATATT
CCTTTTGTCTCCGACCATCAGGCACCTGAGTCGCTGTCTTTTTCGTGACATTCAGTTCGCTGCGCTCACG
GCTCTGGCAGTGAATGGGGGTAAATGGCACTACAGGCGCCTTTTATGGATTCATGCAAGGAAACTACCCA
TAATACAAGAAAAGCCCGTCACGGGCTTCTCAGGGCGTTTTATGGCGGGTCTGCTATGTGGTGCTATCTG
ACTTTTTGCTGTTCAGCAGTTCCTGCCCTCTGATTTTCCAGTCTGACCACTTCGGATTATCCCGTGACAG
GTCATTCAGACTGGCTAATGCACCCAGTAAGGCAGCGGTATCATCAACAGGCTTACCCGTCTTACTGTCC
CTAGTACTAGTGCTTGGATTCTCACCAATAAAAAACGCCCGGCGGCAACCGAGCGTTCTGAACAAATCCA
GATGGAGTTCTGAGGTCATTACTGGATCTATCAACAGGAGTCCAAGCGAGCTCGTAAACTTGGTCTGACA
GTTACCAATGCTTAATCAGTGAGGCACCTATCTCAGCGATCTGTCTATTTCGTTCATCCATAGTTGCCTG
ACTCCCCGTCGTGTAGATAACTACGATACGGGAGGGCTTACCATCTGGCCCCAGTGCTGCAATGATACCG
CGAGACCCACGCTCACCGGCTCCAGATTTATCAGCAATAAACCAGCCAGCCGGAAGGGCCGAGCGCAGAA
GTGGTCCTGCAACTTTATCCGCCTCCATCCAGTCTATTAATTGTTGCCGGGAAGCTAGAGTAAGTAGTTC
GCCAGTTAATAGTTTGCGCAACGTTGTTGCCATTGCTACAGGCATCGTGGTGTCACGCTCGTCGTTTGGT
ATGGCTTCATTCAGCTCCGGTTCCCAACGATCAAGGCGAGTTACATGATCCCCCATGTTGTGCAAAAAAG
CGGTTAGCTCCTTCGGTCCTCCGATCGTTGTCAGAAGTAAGTTGGCCGCAGTGTTATCACTCATGGTTAT
GGCAGCACTGCATAATTCTCTTACTGTCATGCCATCCGTAAGATGCTTTTCTGTGACTGGTGAGTACTCA
ACCAAGTCATTCTGAGAATAGTGTATGCGGCGACCGAGTTGCTCTTGCCCGGCGTCAATACGGGATAATA
CCGCGCCACATAGCAGAACTTTAAAAGTGCTCATCATTGGAAAACGTTCTTCGGGGCGAAAACTCTCAAG
GATCTTACCGCTGTTGAGATCCAGTTCGATGTAACCCACTCGTGCACCCAACTGATCTTCAGCATCTTTT
ACTTTCACCAGCGTTTCTGGGTGAGCAAAAACAGGAAGGCAAAATGCCGCAAAAAAGGGAATAAGGGCGA
CACGGAAATGTTGAATACTCATACTCTTCCTTTTCAATATTATTGAAGCATTTATCAGGGTTATTGTCTC
ATGAGCGGATACATATTTGAATGTATTTAGAAAAATAAACAAATAGGGGTTCCGCGCACATTTCCCCGAA
AAGTGCCACCTGACGTCTGTGGCTTTTATGAAAATCACACAGTGATCACAAATTTTAAACAGAGCACAAA
ATGCTGCCTCGAAATGAGGGCGGGAAAATAAGGTTATCAGCCTTGTTTTCTCCCTCATTACTTGAAGGAT
ATGAAGCTAAAACCCTTTTTTATAAAGCATTTGTCCGAATTCGGACATAATCAAAAAAGCTTAATTAAGA
TCAATTTGATCTACATCTCTTTAACCAACAATATGTAAGATCTCAACTACGGAAAAACTCATCTTTGCCT
CACTGTCAATTTGACTATAGATATTGTCATATCGACCATTTGATTGATAGTCATTTTGACTACTCATTAA
TGGGCATAATTTTATTTATAGAGTAAAAACAATCAGATAAAAAACTGGCACGCAATCTGCAATTAGCAAG
ACATCTTTTTAGAACACGCTAAAGAGGAGAAAGGTACCATGACGGAAAAACTCATCTTTGCCTCACTGTC
AATTTGACTATA
